Addgene plasmid #77635: PKM gRNA (BRDN0001148001)
Purpose: 3rd generation lentiviral gRNA plasmid targeting human PKM
Depositing lab: John Doench & David Root. Depositing organization: Broad Institute. Publication: Optimized sgRNA design to maximize activity and minimize off-target effects of CRISPR-Cas9. Doench JG, Fusi N, Sullender M, Hegde M, Vaimberg EW, Donovan KF, Smith I, Tothova Z, Wilen C, Orchard R, Virgin HW, Listgarten J, Root DE. Nat Biotechnol. 2016 Jan 18. doi: 10.1038/nbt.3437. PubMed 26780180.
Backbone
  Vector backbone: lentiGuide-Puro
  Backbone manufacturer: Zhang Lab (Addgene plasmid # 52963)
  Vector type: Mammalian Expression, Lentiviral, CRISPR
  Selectable markers: Puromycin
Growth in bacteria
  Bacterial resistance: Ampicillin, 100 μg/mL
  Growth temperature: 37°C
  Growth strain: DH5alpha
  Copy number: High Copy
Gene/Insert
  Gene/Insert name: PKM (alt names: PKM; NM_001206799.1)
  gRNA/shRNA sequence: GTTTGCGTCATTCATCCGCA
  Species: H. sapiens (human)
  Entrez Gene: PKM (a.k.a. CTHBP, HEL-S-30, OIP3, PK3, PKM2, TCB, THBP1, p58)
  Promoter: hU6
  Cloning method: Unknown
  Sequencing primers: 5′ U6-F; 3′ pS2-R
Terms and licenses: Academic/Nonprofit Terms; Industry Terms: Not Available to Industry
Depositor comments: The gRNA was designed to target the following Genbank reference sequence(s): NM_001206799.1. Note that this plasmid does NOT contain Cas9. It should be used in conjunction with lentiCas9-Blast (Addgene #52962) or otherwise with cell lines already expressing Cas9. Browse the full kinome gRNA library at http://www.addgene.org/pooled-library/broadgpp-human-kinome/ or visit http://www.broadinstitute.org/rnai/public/ for detailed protocols and information.
How to cite: PKM gRNA (BRDN0001148001) was a gift from John Doench & David Root (Addgene plasmid # 77635 ; http://n2t.net/addgene:77635 ; RRID:Addgene_77635)
