[The description below was written by a language model from this plasmid's Addgene catalogue record and pLannotate feature annotations shown in this document.]
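Description:
PKM gRNA (BRDN0001148001) is a third-generation lentiviral guide RNA plasmid built on the lentiGuide-Puro backbone. It carries a single guide targeting human PKM (pyruvate kinase M), designed against one PKM reference transcript. In bacteria it is maintained as a high-copy plasmid through a ColE1/pUC-type origin and selected with ampicillin via the β-lactamase gene. An f1 origin, an SV40 origin and remnants of a lac/lacZα cloning region with T7 and T3 promoters are also annotated in the backbone.

The lentiviral transfer cassette begins with an RSV promoter fused to a truncated HIV-1 5' LTR, which makes genomic RNA production Tat-independent. This is followed by the Ψ packaging signal with a partial gag sequence and the Rev response element for nuclear export of the unspliced genome. Downstream, a human U6 RNA polymerase III promoter drives the PKM-specific spacer joined to the Streptococcus pyogenes Cas9 guide scaffold. A cPPT/CTS element, which aids nuclear import of the provirus, follows. An EF-1α core promoter with its intron A then expresses puromycin N-acetyltransferase for selection of transduced mammalian cells, with a WPRE to enhance transcript stability and expression. The cassette ends in a self-inactivating ΔU3 3' LTR, followed by an SV40 polyadenylation signal.

The plasmid does not encode Cas9, so it must be paired with a separate Cas9 lentiviral vector or used in cells that already express Cas9. It belongs to a human kinome guide collection and is suited to CRISPR knockout of PKM in human cells.
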