Features (pLannotate 1.2.2; 29 found; start..end, strand, type, name):
     14..80      +  CDS            small t antigen (fragment): SV40 (simian virus 40) small t antigen
    106..317     +  promoter       EF-1α core promoter: core promoter for human elongation factor EF-1α
    318..1256    +  intron         EF-1α intron A: intron upstream of the start codon of human EF-1α
   1278..1877    +  CDS            PuroR (fragment): puromycin N-acetyltransferase; pac from Streptomyces; confers resistance to puromycin
   1893..2481    +  misc_feature   WPRE: woodchuck hepatitis virus posttranscriptional regulatory element
   2532..2551    +  misc_feature   cPPT/CTS (fragment): central polypurine tract and central termination sequence of HIV-1
   2553..2786    +  LTR            3' LTR (ΔU3): self-inactivating 3' long terminal repeat (LTR) from HIV-1
   2864..2985    +  polyA_signal   SV40 poly(A) signal: SV40 polyadenylation signal
   3025..3160    +  rep_origin     SV40 ori: SV40 origin of replication
   3181..3199    -  promoter       T7 promoter: promoter for bacteriophage T7 RNA polymerase
   3207..3362    +  CDS            lacZα (fragment): LacZα fragment of β-galactosidase; lacZ fragment
   3367..3795    +  rep_origin     f1 ori (sequence partly withheld): f1 bacteriophage origin of replication; arrow indicates direction of (+) strand synthesis
   3848..3952    +  promoter       AmpR promoter: bla
   3953..4813    +  CDS            AmpR: β-lactamase; bla; confers resistance to ampicillin, carbenicillin, and related antibiotics
   4984..5572    +  rep_origin     ori: high-copy-number ColE1/pMB1/pBR322/pUC origin of replication
   5755..5847    +  CDS            lacI (fragment): lac repressor; lacI; The lac repressor binds to the lac operator to inhibit transcription in E. coli. This inhibition can be relieved by adding lactose or isopropyl-β-D-thiogalactopyranoside (IPTG).
   5860..5881    +  protein_bind   CAP binding site: CAP binding activates transcription in the presence of cAMP. E. coli catabolite activator protein
   5896..5926    +  promoter       lac promoter: promoter for the E. coli lac operon
   5934..5950    +  protein_bind   lac operator: The lac repressor binds to the lac operator to inhibit transcription in E. coli. This inhibition can be relieved by adding lactose or isopropyl-β-D-thiogalactopyranoside (IPTG). lac repressor encoded by lacI
   5995..6013    +  promoter       T3 promoter: promoter for bacteriophage T3 RNA polymerase
   6041..6267    +  promoter       RSV promoter: Rous sarcoma virus enhancer/promoter
   6268..6448    +  LTR            5' LTR (truncated): truncated 5' long terminal repeat (LTR) from HIV-1
   6495..6620    +  misc_feature   HIV-1 Ψ: packaging signal of human immunodeficiency virus type 1
   6604..6967    +  CDS            HIV-1 gag (fragment): gag protein from human immunodeficiency virus 1; gag
   7113..7346    +  misc_feature   RRE: The Rev response element (RRE) of HIV-1 allows for Rev-dependent mRNA export from the nucleus to the cytoplasm.
   7723..7749    +  CDS            Rev (fragment): human immunodeficiency virus 1 (HIV-1) Rev protein; rev; enhances nuclear export of unspliced and incompletely spliced viral mRNAs
   7753..7993    +  promoter       U6 promoter: RNA polymerase III promoter for human U6 snRNA
   8023..8098    +  misc_RNA       gRNA scaffold: guide RNA scaffold for the Streptococcus pyogenes CRISPR/Cas9 system
   8154..8271    +  misc_feature   cPPT/CTS: central polypurine tract and central termination sequence of HIV-1
>Addgene plasmid #77635 | PKM gRNA (BRDN0001148001) | addgene full sequence | sequence record 188146 | Addgene Assembled Sequence
CCCGGGTGCAAAGATGGATAAAGTTTTAAACAGAGAGGAATCTTTGCAGCTAATGGACCTTCTAGGTCTT
GAAAGGAGTGGGAATTGGCTCCGGTGCCCGTCAGTGGGCAGAGCGCACATCGCCCACAGTCCCCGAGAAG
TTGGGGGGAGGGGTCGGCAATTGATCCGGTGCCTAGAGAAGGTGGCGCGGGGTAAACTGGGAAAGTGATG
TCGTGTACTGGCTCCGCCTTTTTCCCGAGGGTGGGGGAGAACCGTATATAAGTGCAGTAGTCGCCGTGAA
CGTTCTTTTTCGCAACGGGTTTGCCGCCAGAACACAGGTAAGTGCCGTGTGTGGTTCCCGCGGGCCTGGC
CTCTTTACGGGTTATGGCCCTTGCGTGCCTTGAATTACTTCCACCTGGCTGCAGTACGTGATTCTTGATC
CCGAGCTTCGGGTTGGAAGTGGGTGGGAGAGTTCGAGGCCTTGCGCTTAAGGAGCCCCTTCGCCTCGTGC
TTGAGTTGAGGCCTGGCCTGGGCGCTGGGGCCGCCGCGTGCGAATCTGGTGGCACCTTCGCGCCTGTCTC
GCTGCTTTCGATAAGTCTCTAGCCATTTAAAATTTTTGATGACCTGCTGCGACGCTTTTTTTCTGGCAAG
ATAGTCTTGTAAATGCGGGCCAAGATCTGCACACTGGTATTTCGGTTTTTGGGGCCGCGGGCGGCGACGG
GGCCCGTGCGTCCCAGCGCACATGTTCGGCGAGGCGGGGCCTGCGAGCGCGGCCACCGAGAATCGGACGG
GGGTAGTCTCAAGCTGGCCGGCCTGCTCTGGTGCCTGGCCTCGCGCCGCCGTGTATCGCCCCGCCCTGGG
CGGCAAGGCTGGCCCGGTCGGCACCAGTTGCGTGAGCGGAAAGATGGCCGCTTCCCGGCCCTGCTGCAGG
GAGCTCAAAATGGAGGACGCGGCGCTCGGGAGAGCGGGCGGGTGAGTCACCCACACAAAGGAAAAGGGCC
TTTCCGTCCTCAGCCGTCGCTTCATGTGACTCCACGGAGTACCGGGCGCCGTCCAGGCACCTCGATTAGT
TCTCGAGCTTTTGGAGTACGTCGTCTTTAGGTTGGGGGGAGGGGTTTTATGCGATGGAGTTTCCCCACAC
TGAGTGGGTGGAGACTGAAGTTAGGCCAGCTTGGCACTTGATGTAATTCTCCTTGGAATTTGCCCTTTTT
GAGTTTGGATCTTGGTTCATTCTCAAGCCTCAGACAGTGGTTCAAAGTTTTTTTCTTCCATTTCAGGTGT
CGTGACGTACGGCCACCATGACCGAGTACAAGCCCACGGTGCGCCTCGCCACCCGCGACGACGTCCCCAG
GGCCGTACGCACCCTCGCCGCCGCGTTCGCCGACTACCCCGCCACGCGCCACACCGTCGATCCGGACCGC
CACATCGAGCGGGTCACCGAGCTGCAAGAACTCTTCCTCACGCGCGTCGGGCTCGACATCGGCAAGGTGT
GGGTCGCGGACGACGGCGCCGCCGTGGCGGTCTGGACCACGCCGGAGAGCGTCGAAGCGGGGGCGGTGTT
CGCCGAGATCGGCCCGCGCATGGCCGAGTTGAGCGGTTCCCGGCTGGCCGCGCAGCAACAGATGGAAGGC
CTCCTGGCGCCGCACCGGCCCAAGGAGCCCGCGTGGTTCCTGGCCACCGTCGGAGTCTCGCCCGACCACC
AGGGCAAGGGTCTGGGCAGCGCCGTCGTGCTCCCCGGAGTGGAGGCGGCCGAGCGCGCCGGGGTGCCCGC
CTTCCTGGAGACCTCCGCGCCCCGCAACCTCCCCTTCTACGAGCGGCTCGGCTTCACCGTCACCGCCGAC
GTCGAGGTGCCCGAAGGACCGCGCACCTGGTGCATGACCCGCAAGCCCGGTGCCTGAACGCGTTAAGTCG
ACAATCAACCTCTGGATTACAAAATTTGTGAAAGATTGACTGGTATTCTTAACTATGTTGCTCCTTTTAC
GCTATGTGGATACGCTGCTTTAATGCCTTTGTATCATGCTATTGCTTCCCGTATGGCTTTCATTTTCTCC
TCCTTGTATAAATCCTGGTTGCTGTCTCTTTATGAGGAGTTGTGGCCCGTTGTCAGGCAACGTGGCGTGG
TGTGCACTGTGTTTGCTGACGCAACCCCCACTGGTTGGGGCATTGCCACCACCTGTCAGCTCCTTTCCGG
GACTTTCGCTTTCCCCCTCCCTATTGCCACGGCGGAACTCATCGCCGCCTGCCTTGCCCGCTGCTGGACA
GGGGCTCGGCTGTTGGGCACTGACAATTCCGTGGTGTTGTCGGGGAAATCATCGTCCTTTCCTTGGCTGC
TCGCCTGTGTTGCCACCTGGATTCTGCGCGGGACGTCCTTCTGCTACGTCCCTTCGGCCCTCAATCCAGC
GGACCTTCCTTCCCGCGGCCTGCTGCCGGCTCTGCGGCCTCTTCCGCGTCTTCGCCTTCGCCCTCAGACG
AGTCGGATCTCCCTTTGGGCCGCCTCCCCGCGTCGACTTTAAGACCAATGACTTACAAGGCAGCTGTAGA
TCTTAGCCACTTTTTAAAAGAAAAGGGGGGACTGGAAGGGCTAATTCACTCCCAACGAAGACAAGATCTG
CTTTTTGCTTGTACTGGGTCTCTCTGGTTAGACCAGATCTGAGCCTGGGAGCTCTCTGGCTAACTAGGGA
ACCCACTGCTTAAGCCTCAATAAAGCTTGCCTTGAGTGCTTCAAGTAGTGTGTGCCCGTCTGTTGTGTGA
CTCTGGTAACTAGAGATCCCTCAGACCCTTTTAGTCAGTGTGGAAAATCTCTAGCAGTACGTATAGTAGT
TCATGTCATCTTATTATTCAGTATTTATAACTTGCAAAGAAATGAATATCAGAGAGTGAGAGGAACTTGT
TTATTGCAGCTTATAATGGTTACAAATAAAGCAATAGCATCACAAATTTCACAAATAAAGCATTTTTTTC
ACTGCATTCTAGTTGTGGTTTGTCCAAACTCATCAATGTATCTTATCATGTCTGGCTCTAGCTATCCCGC
CCCTAACTCCGCCCATCCCGCCCCTAACTCCGCCCAGTTCCGCCCATTCTCCGCCCCATGGCTGACTAAT
TTTTTTTATTTATGCAGAGGCCGAGGCCGCCTCGGCCTCTGAGCTATTCCAGAAGTAGTGAGGAGGCTTT
TTTGGAGGCCTAGGGACGTACCCAATTCGCCCTATAGTGAGTCGTATTACGCGCGCTCACTGGCCGTCGT
TTTACAACGTCGTGACTGGGAAAACCCTGGCGTTACCCAACTTAATCGCCTTGCAGCACATCCCCCTTTC
GCCAGCTGGCGTAATAGCGAAGAGGCCCGCACCGATCGCCCTTCCCAACAGTTGCGCAGCCTGAATGGCG
AATGGG
[124 nt withheld, positions 3367-3490]
C
[91 nt withheld, positions 3492-3582]
A
[49 nt withheld, positions 3584-3632]
CCTTTGACGTTGGAGTCCACGTTCTTT
[37 nt withheld, positions 3660-3696]
ACCCTATCTCGGTCTATTCTTTTGATTTATAAGGGATTTTGCCGATTTCGGCCTATTGGTTAAAAAATGA
GCTGATTTAACAAAAATTTAACGCGAATTTTAACAAAATATTAACGCTTACAATTTAGGTGGCACTTTTC
GGGGAAATGTGCGCGGAACCCCTATTTGTTTATTTTTCTAAATACATTCAAATATGTATCCGCTCATGAG
ACAATAACCCTGATAAATGCTTCAATAATATTGAAAAAGGAAGAGTATGAGTATTCAACATTTCCGTGTC
GCCCTTATTCCCTTTTTTGCGGCATTTTGCCTTCCTGTTTTTGCTCACCCAGAAACGCTGGTGAAAGTAA
AAGATGCTGAAGATCAGTTGGGTGCACGAGTGGGTTACATCGAACTGGATCTCAACAGCGGTAAGATCCT
TGAGAGTTTTCGCCCCGAAGAACGTTTTCCAATGATGAGCACTTTTAAAGTTCTGCTATGTGGCGCGGTA
TTATCCCGTATTGACGCCGGGCAAGAGCAACTCGGTCGCCGCATACACTATTCTCAGAATGACTTGGTTG
AGTACTCACCAGTCACAGAAAAGCATCTTACGGATGGCATGACAGTAAGAGAATTATGCAGTGCTGCCAT
AACCATGAGTGATAACACTGCGGCCAACTTACTTCTGACAACGATCGGAGGACCGAAGGAGCTAACCGCT
TTTTTGCACAACATGGGGGATCATGTAACTCGCCTTGATCGTTGGGAACCGGAGCTGAATGAAGCCATAC
CAAACGACGAGCGTGACACCACGATGCCTGTAGCAATGGCAACAACGTTGCGCAAACTATTAACTGGCGA
ACTACTTACTCTAGCTTCCCGGCAACAATTAATAGACTGGATGGAGGCGGATAAAGTTGCAGGACCACTT
CTGCGCTCGGCCCTTCCGGCTGGCTGGTTTATTGCTGATAAATCTGGAGCCGGTGAGCGTGGGTCTCGCG
GTATCATTGCAGCACTGGGGCCAGATGGTAAGCCCTCCCGTATCGTAGTTATCTACACGACGGGGAGTCA
GGCAACTATGGATGAACGAAATAGACAGATCGCTGAGATAGGTGCCTCACTGATTAAGCATTGGTAACTG
TCAGACCAAGTTTACTCATATATACTTTAGATTGATTTAAAACTTCATTTTTAATTTAAAAGGATCTAGG
TGAAGATCCTTTTTGATAATCTCATGACCAAAATCCCTTAACGTGAGTTTTCGTTCCACTGAGCGTCAGA
CCCCGTAGAAAAGATCAAAGGATCTTCTTGAGATCCTTTTTTTCTGCGCGTAATCTGCTGCTTGCAAACA
AAAAAACCACCGCTACCAGCGGTGGTTTGTTTGCCGGATCAAGAGCTACCAACTCTTTTTCCGAAGGTAA
CTGGCTTCAGCAGAGCGCAGATACCAAATACTGTTCTTCTAGTGTAGCCGTAGTTAGGCCACCACTTCAA
GAACTCTGTAGCACCGCCTACATACCTCGCTCTGCTAATCCTGTTACCAGTGGCTGCTGCCAGTGGCGAT
AAGTCGTGTCTTACCGGGTTGGACTCAAGACGATAGTTACCGGATAAGGCGCAGCGGTCGGGCTGAACGG
GGGGTTCGTGCACACAGCCCAGCTTGGAGCGAACGACCTACACCGAACTGAGATACCTACAGCGTGAGCT
ATGAGAAAGCGCCACGCTTCCCGAAGGGAGAAAGGCGGACAGGTATCCGGTAAGCGGCAGGGTCGGAACA
GGAGAGCGCACGAGGGAGCTTCCAGGGGGAAACGCCTGGTATCTTTATAGTCCTGTCGGGTTTCGCCACC
TCTGACTTGAGCGTCGATTTTTGTGATGCTCGTCAGGGGGGCGGAGCCTATGGAAAAACGCCAGCAACGC
GGCCTTTTTACGGTTCCTGGCCTTTTGCTGGCCTTTTGCTCACATGTTCTTTCCTGCGTTATCCCCTGAT
TCTGTGGATAACCGTATTACCGCCTTTGAGTGAGCTGATACCGCTCGCCGCAGCCGAACGACCGAGCGCA
GCGAGTCAGTGAGCGAGGAAGCGGAAGAGCGCCCAATACGCAAACCGCCTCTCCCCGCGCGTTGGCCGAT
TCATTAATGCAGCTGGCACGACAGGTTTCCCGACTGGAAAGCGGGCAGTGAGCGCAACGCAATTAATGTG
AGTTAGCTCACTCATTAGGCACCCCAGGCTTTACACTTTATGCTTCCGGCTCGTATGTTGTGTGGAATTG
TGAGCGGATAACAATTTCACACAGGAAACAGCTATGACCATGATTACGCCAAGCGCGCAATTAACCCTCA
CTAAAGGGAACAAAAGCTGGAGCTGCAAGCTTAATGTAGTCTTATGCAATACTCTTGTAGTCTTGCAACA
TGGTAACGATGAGTTAGCAACATGCCTTACAAGGAGAGAAAAAGCACCGTGCATGCCGATTGGTGGAAGT
AAGGTGGTACGATCGTGCCTTATTAGGAAGGCAACAGACGGGTCTGACATGGATTGGACGAACCACTGAA
TTGCCGCATTGCAGAGATATTGTATTTAAGTGCCTAGCTCGATACATAAACGGGTCTCTCTGGTTAGACC
AGATCTGAGCCTGGGAGCTCTCTGGCTAACTAGGGAACCCACTGCTTAAGCCTCAATAAAGCTTGCCTTG
AGTGCTTCAAGTAGTGTGTGCCCGTCTGTTGTGTGACTCTGGTAACTAGAGATCCCTCAGACCCTTTTAG
TCAGTGTGGAAAATCTCTAGCAGTGGCGCCCGAACAGGGACTTGAAAGCGAAAGGGAAACCAGAGGAGCT
CTCTCGACGCAGGACTCGGCTTGCTGAAGCGCGCACGGCAAGAGGCGAGGGGCGGCGACTGGTGAGTACG
CCAAAAATTTTGACTAGCGGAGGCTAGAAGGAGAGAGATGGGTGCGAGAGCGTCAGTATTAAGCGGGGGA
GAATTAGATCGCGATGGGAAAAAATTCGGTTAAGGCCAGGGGGAAAGAAAAAATATAAATTAAAACATAT
AGTATGGGCAAGCAGGGAGCTAGAACGATTCGCAGTTAATCCTGGCCTGTTAGAAACATCAGAAGGCTGT
AGACAAATACTGGGACAGCTACAACCATCCCTTCAGACAGGATCAGAAGAACTTAGATCATTATATAATA
CAGTAGCAACCCTCTATTGTGTGCATCAAAGGATAGAGATAAAAGACACCAAGGAAGCTTTAGACAAGAT
AGAGGAAGAGCAAAACAAAAGTAAGACCACCGCACAGCAAGCGGCCGCTGATCTTCAGACCTGGAGGAGG
AGATATGAGGGACAATTGGAGAAGTGAATTATATAAATATAAAGTAGTAAAAATTGAACCATTAGGAGTA
GCACCCACCAAGGCAAAGAGAAGAGTGGTGCAGAGAGAAAAAAGAGCAGTGGGAATAGGAGCTTTGTTCC
TTGGGTTCTTGGGAGCAGCAGGAAGCACTATGGGCGCAGCGTCAATGACGCTGACGGTACAGGCCAGACA
ATTATTGTCTGGTATAGTGCAGCAGCAGAACAATTTGCTGAGGGCTATTGAGGCGCAACAGCATCTGTTG
CAACTCACAGTCTGGGGCATCAAGCAGCTCCAGGCAAGAATCCTGGCTGTGGAAAGATACCTAAAGGATC
AACAGCTCCTGGGGATTTGGGGTTGCTCTGGAAAACTCATTTGCACCACTGCTGTGCCTTGGAATGCTAG
TTGGAGTAATAAATCTCTGGAACAGATTTGGAATCACACGACCTGGATGGAGTGGGACAGAGAAATTAAC
AATTACACAAGCTTAATACACTCCTTAATTGAAGAATCGCAAAACCAGCAAGAAAAGAATGAACAAGAAT
TATTGGAATTAGATAAATGGGCAAGTTTGTGGAATTGGTTTAACATAACAAATTGGCTGTGGTATATAAA
ATTATTCATAATGATAGTAGGAGGCTTGGTAGGTTTAAGAATAGTTTTTGCTGTACTTTCTATAGTGAAT
AGAGTTAGGCAGGGATATTCACCATTATCGTTTCAGACCCACCTCCCAACCCCGAGGGGACCCAGAGAGG
GCCTATTTCCCATGATTCCTTCATATTTGCATATACGATACAAGGCTGTTAGAGAGATAATTAGAATTAA
TTTGACTGTAAACACAAAGATATTAGTACAAAATACGTGACGTAGAAAGTAATAATTTCTTGGGTAGTTT
GCAGTTTTAAAATTATGTTTTAAAATGGACTATCATATGCTTACCGTAACTTGAAAGTATTTCGATTTCT
TGGCTTTATATATCTTGTGGAAAGGACGAAACACCGGTTTGCGTCATTCATCCGCAGTTTTAGAGCTAGA
AATAGCAAGTTAAAATAAGGCTAGTCCGTTATCAACTTGAAAAAGTGGCACCGAGTCGGTGCTTTTTTAA
GCTTGGCGTAACTAGATCTTGAGACAAATGGCAGTATTCATCCACAATTTTAAAAGAAAAGGGGGGATTG
GGGGGTACAGTGCAGGGGAAAGAATAGTAGACATAATAGCAACAGACATACAAACTAAAGAATTACAAAA
ACAAATTACAAAAATTCAAAATTTTCGGGTTTATTACAGGGACAGCAGAGATCCACTTTGGCGCCGGCTC
GAGGGGG
