>Addgene plasmid #77635 | PKM gRNA (BRDN0001148001) | depositor partial sequence | sequence record 145095 | Target Sequence
GTTTGCGTCATTCATCCGCA
