>Addgene plasmid #77635 | PKM gRNA (BRDN0001148001) | addgene partial sequence | sequence record 188145 | hU6-F
GTAGAAAGTAATAATTTCTTGGGTAGTTTGCAGTTTTAAAATTATGTTTTAAAATGGACTATCATATGCT
TACCGTAACTTGAAAGTATTTCGATTTCTTGGCTTTATATATCTTGTGGAAAGGACGAAACACCGGTTTG
CGTCATTCATCCGCAGTTTTAGAGCTAGAAATAGCAAGTTAAAATAAGGCTAGTCCGTTATCAACTTGAA
AAAGTGGCACCGAGTCGGTGCTTTTTTAAGCTTGGCGTAACTAGATCTTGAGACAAATGGCAGTATTCAT
CCACAATTTTAAAAGAAAAGGGGGGATTGGGGGGTACAGTGCAGGGGAAAGAATAGTAGACATAATAGCA
ACAGACATACAAACTAAAGAATTACAAAAACAAATTACAAAAATTCAAAATTTTCGGGTTTATTACAGGG
ACAGCAGAGATCCACTTTGGCGCCGGCTCGAGGGGGCCCGGGTGCAAAGATGGATAAAGTTTTAAACAGA
GAGGAATCTTTGCAGCTAATGGACCTTCTAGGTCTTGAAAGGAGTGGGAATTGGCTCCGGTGCCCGTCAG
TGGGCAGAGC
